Addgene plasmid #202293: pAJT194
Purpose: Type IIS cloning plasmid for LPattB5 integrations w/ OriT
Depositing lab: Christopher Voigt. Depositing organization: Massachusetts Institute of Technology. Publication: Redesign of an Escherichia coli Nissle treatment for phenylketonuria using insulated genomic landing pads and genetic circuits to reduce burden. Triassi AJ, Fields BD, Monahan CE, Means JM, Park Y, Doosthosseini H, Padmakumar JP, Isabella VM, Voigt CA. Cell Syst. 2023 Jun 21;14(6):512-524.e12. doi: 10.1016/j.cels.2023.05.004. PubMed 37348465.
Backbone
  Vector backbone: R6K
  Vector type: Bacterial Expression
Growth in bacteria
  Bacterial resistance: Tetracycline, 10 μg/mL
  Growth temperature: 37°C
  Growth strain: Pir1
  Copy number: Low Copy
Gene/Insert
  Gene/Insert name: sfGFP
  Species: Synthetic
  Cloning method: Gibson Cloning
Terms and licenses: Academic/Nonprofit Terms; Industry Terms: Not Available to Industry
How to cite: pAJT194 was a gift from Christopher Voigt (Addgene plasmid # 202293 ; http://n2t.net/addgene:202293 ; RRID:Addgene_202293)
