[The description below was written by a language model from this plasmid's Addgene catalogue record and pLannotate feature annotations shown in this document.]
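Description:
pAJT194 is a small (about 3.6 kb) bacterial cloning and integration vector built on an R6K backbone. According to its record, it is a Type IIS cloning plasmid for delivering payloads into the LPattB5 genomic landing pad. It replicates from the R6K γ origin, which works only when the pi initiator protein is supplied in trans. The plasmid is therefore maintained at low copy in a pir-expressing E. coli host and behaves as a suicide vector in strains lacking pi, which makes integration the only route to stable inheritance. A short fragment annotated as RSF origin sits next to the γ origin but is too small to be a functional replicon. An incP origin of transfer allows the plasmid to be mobilised by conjugation from a suitable donor into a recipient strain. Selection is by tetracycline, through the TcR efflux gene, which has a tet promoter fragment upstream. A lambda t0 terminator lies between oriT and this cassette.

The payload is a synthetic sfGFP expression unit. A fragment matching the constitutive J23119 promoter is followed by the sTRSV hammerhead ribozyme, which acts as a self-cleaving insulator that standardises the 5' end of the transcript. This is followed by the superfolder GFP coding sequence and the rrnB T1 terminator. In a Type IIS vector such a cassette probably serves as a visible placeholder that is replaced by the user's parts, though the record does not say so and the Type IIS sites are not annotated. A single FRT site between the resistance marker and the sfGFP unit suggests FLP-mediated removal of backbone sequences after integration, presumably with a partner site elsewhere. The attachment site that pairs with LPattB5 is also not annotated. The associated work concerns insulated landing pads and genetic circuits in E. coli Nissle.
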