Features (pLannotate 1.2.2; 11 found; start..end, strand, type, name):
    140..199     -  rep_origin     RSF ori (fragment): Plasmids containing the RSF 1030 origin of replication can be propagated in E. coli cells that contain additional plasmids with compatible origins.
    259..647     -  rep_origin     R6K γ ori: γ replication origin from E. coli plasmid R6K; requires the R6K initiator protein pi for replication
    691..799     -  oriT           oriT: incP origin of transfer
    960..994     -  terminator     lambda t0 terminator: minimal transcription terminator from phage lambda (Scholtissek and Grosse, 1987)
   1143..1163    +  promoter       tet promoter (fragment): E. coli promoter for tetracycline efflux protein gene
   1219..2409    +  CDS            TcR: tetracycline efflux protein; tet; confers resistance to tetracycline
   2502..2549    +  protein_bind   FRT: FLP-mediated recombination occurs in the 8-bp core sequence TCTAGAAA (Turan and Bode, 2011). FLP recombinase from the Saccharomyces cerevisiae 2μ plasmid
   2614..2645    +  promoter       J23119 promoter (fragment): bacterial promoter (Registry of Standard Biological Parts BBa J23119)
   2653..2702    +  misc_RNA       sTRSV HHRz: hammerhead ribozyme from the tobacco ringspot virus satellite RNA (Khvorova et al., 2003)
   2745..3458    +  CDS            Superfolder GFP: Superfolder GFP is a basic (constitutively fluorescent) green fluorescent protein published in 2005, derived from Aequorea victoria. It is reported to be a very rapidly-maturing weak dimer.
   3478..3549    +  terminator     rrnB T1 terminator: transcription terminator T1 from the E. coli rrnB gene
>Addgene plasmid #202293 | pAJT194 | addgene full sequence | sequence record 408080 | Addgene NGS Result
TTGACAACTTGCGCACCCTGATCTGGGAAACACAGAAAAAAGCCCGCACCTGACAGTGCGGGCTTTTTTT
TTCGACCAAAGGCTCGGTACCAAATTCCAGAAAAGACACCCGAAAGGGTGTTTTTTCGTTTTGGTCCAGG
CGGTAATACGGTTATCCACAGAATCAGGGGATAACGCAGGAAAGAACATGTGAGCAAAAGGCCAGCAAAA
GGCCAGGAACCGTAAAAATGATTCGCACGGGCCCATGGCTAATTCCCATGTCAGCCGTTAAGTGTTCCTG
TGTCACTCAAAATTGCTTTGAGAGGCTCTAAGGGCTTCTCAGTGCGTTACATCCCTGGCTTGTTGTCCAC
AACCGTTAAACCTTAAAAGCTTTAAAAGCCTTATATATTCTTTTTTTTCTTATAAAACTTAAAACCTTAG
AGGCTATTTAAGTTGCTGATTTATATTAATTTTATTGTTCAAACATGAGAGCTTAGTACGTGTAACATGA
GAGCTTAGTACGTTAGCCATGAGAGCTTAGTACGTTAGCCATGAGGGTTTAGTTCGTTAAACATGAGAGC
TTAGTACGTTAAACATGAGAGCTTAGTACGTGAAACATGAGAGCTTAGTACGTACTATCAACAGGTTGAA
CTGCTGATCTTCAGATCCTCTACGCCGGACGCATCGTGGCCGGATCTTCTTGTAGCTTATCGGCCAGCCT
CGCAGAGCAGGATTCCCGTTGAGCACCGCCAGGTGCGAATAAGGGACAGTGAAGAAGGAACACCCGCTCG
CGGGTGGGCCTACTTCACCTATCCTGCCCGGCTGACGCCGTTGGATACACCAAGGAAAGTCTACACGAAC
CCTTTGGCAAAATCCTGTATATCGTGCGAAAAAGGATGGATATACCGAAAAAATCGCTATAATGACCCCG
AAGCAGGGTTATGCAGCGGAAAGTATACCTTAAGCTTGGATTCTCACCAATAAAAAACGCCCGGCGGCAA
CCGAGCGTTCTGAACAAATCCAACATTTAATAAAAAAAGGGCGGTCGCAAGATCGCCCTTTTTTACGTAT
GACACCTCGTCTCAACCAAAGCAATCAACCAGTGAAAAATGGCGCCCATCGGCGCCATTTTTTTATGGTT
CCTTATCATCTGGCGAATCGGATTGACAGCTTATCATCGATAAACTGTAATGCGGTAGTTTATCACAGTT
AAATTGCTAACGCAGTCAGGCACCGTGTATGAAATCTAACAATGCGCTCATCGTCATCCTCGGCACCGTC
ACCCTGGATGCTGTAGGCATAGGCTTGGTTATGCCGGTACTGCCGGGCCTCTTGCGGGATATCGTCCATT
CCGACAGCATCGCCAGTCACTATGGCGTGCTGCTAGCGCTATATGCGTTGATGCAATTTCTATGCGCACC
CGTTCTCGGAGCACTGTCCGACCGCTTTGGCCGCCGCCCAGTCCTGCTCGCTTCGCTACTTGGAGCCACT
ATCGACTACGCGATCATGGCGACCACACCCGTCCTGTGGATTCTCTACGCCGGACGCATCGTGGCCGGCA
TCACCGGCGCCACAGGTGCGGTTGCTGGCGCCTATATCGCCGACATCACCGATGGGGAAGATCGGGCTCG
CCACTTCGGGCTCATGAGCGCTTGTTTCGGCGTGGGTATGGTGGCAGGCCCCGTGGCCGGGGGACTGTTG
GGCGCCATCTCCCTGCACGCACCATTCCTTGCGGCGGCGGTGCTCAACGGCCTCAACCTACTACTGGGCT
GCTTCCTAATGCAGGAGTCGCATAAGGGAGAGCGCCGTCCGATGCCCTTGAGAGCCTTCAACCCAGTCAG
CTCCTTCCGGTGGGCGCGGGGCATGACCATTGTGGCCGCACTTATGACTGTCTTCTTTATCATGCAACTC
GTAGGACAGGTGCCGGCAGCGCTCTGGGTCATTTTCGGCGAGGACCGCTTTCGCTGGAGCGCGACGATGA
GCGGCCTGTCGCTTGCGGTATTCGGAATCTTGCACGCCCTCGCTCAAGCCTTCGTCACTGGTCCCGCCAC
CAAACGTTTCGGCGAGAAGCAGGCCATTATCGCCGGCATGGCGGCCGACGCGCTGGGCTACGTCTTGCTG
GCGTTCGCGACGCGAGGCTGGATGGCCTTCCCCATTATGATTCTTCTCGCTTCCGGCGGCATCGGGATGC
CCGCGTTGCAGGCCATGCTGTCCAGGCAGGTAGATGACGACCATCAGGGACAGCTTCAAGGATCGCTCGC
GGCTCTTACCAGCCTAACTTCGATCACTGGACCGCTGATCGTCACGGCGATTTATGCCGCCTCGGCGAGC
ACATGGAACGGGTTGGCATGGATTGTAGGCGCCGCCCTATACCTTGTCTGCCTCCCCGCGTTGCGTCGCG
GTGCATGGAGCCGGGCCACCTCGACCTGAGACAATTGTTTAATTAATTGCGGACCCTAGAGGTCCCCTTT
TTTATTTTAAAAATTTTTTCACAAAACGGTTTACAAGCATAAAATCTCTGAGAAGTTCCTATTCCGAAGT
TCCTATTCTCTAGAAAGTATAGGAACTTCGGATCCGAATTCGAGCTCCGTCGACACTAGTGCGGCCGCAC
TCGAGGTCCCGAGACCATCATTTACAGCTAGCTCAGTCCTAGGTATTATGCTAGCCAGTTAGCTGTCACC
GGATGTGCTTTCCGGTCTGATGAGTCCGTGAGGACGAAACAGCCTCTACAAATAATTTTGTTTAATCACA
CAGGAAAGTACTAGATGAGCAAAGGAGAAGAACTTTTCACTGGAGTTGTCCCAATTCTTGTTGAATTAGA
TGGTGATGTTAATGGGCACAAATTTTCTGTCCGTGGAGAGGGTGAAGGTGATGCTACAAACGGAAAACTC
ACCCTTAAATTTATTTGCACTACTGGAAAACTACCTGTTCCGTGGCCAACACTTGTCACTACTCTGACCT
ATGGTGTTCAATGCTTTTCCCGTTATCCGGATCACATGAAACGGCATGACTTTTTCAAGAGTGCCATGCC
CGAAGGTTATGTACAGGAACGCACTATATCTTTCAAAGATGACGGGACCTACAAGACGCGTGCTGAAGTC
AAGTTTGAAGGTGATACCCTTGTTAATCGTATCGAGTTAAAGGGTATTGATTTTAAAGAAGATGGAAACA
TTCTTGGACACAAACTCGAGTACAACTTTAACTCACACAATGTATACATCACGGCAGACAAACAAAAGAA
TGGAATCAAAGCTAACTTCAAAATTCGCCACAACGTTGAAGATGGTTCCGTTCAACTAGCAGACCATTAT
CAACAAAATACTCCAATTGGCGATGGCCCTGTCCTTTTACCAGACAACCATTACCTGTCGACACAATCTG
TCCTTTCGAAAGATCCCAACGAAAAGCGTGACCACATGGTCCTTCTTGAGTTTGTAACTGCTGCTGGGAT
TACACATGGCATGGATGAGCTCTACAAATAATACTAGAGCCAGGCATCAAATAAAACGAAAGGCTCAGTC
GAAAGACTGGGCCTTTCGTTTTATCTGTTGTTTGTCGGTGAACGCTCTCATGTGGTCTCACGCTCCCTAA
TACGCAAGTCGATAACTCTCCTGGGAGCG
